Addgene plasmid #78077: C17orf75 gRNA (BRDN0001145175)
Purpose: 3rd generation lentiviral gRNA plasmid targeting human C17orf75
Depositing lab: John Doench & David Root. Depositing organization: Broad Institute. Publication: Optimized sgRNA design to maximize activity and minimize off-target effects of CRISPR-Cas9. Doench JG, Fusi N, Sullender M, Hegde M, Vaimberg EW, Donovan KF, Smith I, Tothova Z, Wilen C, Orchard R, Virgin HW, Listgarten J, Root DE. Nat Biotechnol. 2016 Jan 18. doi: 10.1038/nbt.3437. PubMed 26780180.
Backbone
  Vector backbone: lentiGuide-Puro
  Backbone manufacturer: Zhang Lab (Addgene plasmid # 52963)
  Vector type: Mammalian Expression, Lentiviral, CRISPR
  Selectable markers: Puromycin
Growth in bacteria
  Bacterial resistance: Ampicillin, 100 μg/mL
  Growth temperature: 37°C
  Growth strain: DH5alpha
  Copy number: High Copy
Gene/Insert
  Gene/Insert name: C17orf75 (alt names: C17orf75; NM_022344.3)
  gRNA/shRNA sequence: TGTTGTATGCCCAATCCAAA
  Species: H. sapiens (human)
  Entrez Gene: C17orf75 (a.k.a. NJMU-R1)
  Promoter: hU6
  Cloning method: Unknown
  Sequencing primers: 5′ U6-F; 3′ pS2-R
Terms and licenses: Academic/Nonprofit Terms; Industry Terms: Not Available to Industry
Depositor comments: The gRNA was designed to target the following Genbank reference sequence(s): NM_022344.3. Note that this plasmid does NOT contain Cas9. It should be used in conjunction with lentiCas9-Blast (Addgene #52962) or otherwise with cell lines already expressing Cas9. Browse the full kinome gRNA library at http://www.addgene.org/pooled-library/broadgpp-human-kinome/ or visit http://www.broadinstitute.org/rnai/public/ for detailed protocols and information.
How to cite: C17orf75 gRNA (BRDN0001145175) was a gift from John Doench & David Root (Addgene plasmid # 78077 ; http://n2t.net/addgene:78077 ; RRID:Addgene_78077)
