[The description below was written by a language model from this plasmid's Addgene catalogue record and pLannotate feature annotations shown in this document.]
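Description:
C17orf75 gRNA (BRDN0001145175) is a third-generation lentiviral guide RNA plasmid built on the lentiGuide-Puro backbone and designed to direct Streptococcus pyogenes Cas9 to the human gene C17orf75 (also known as NJMU-R1), with the guide designed against the NM_022344.3 reference transcript. In bacteria it is maintained as a high-copy plasmid through a ColE1/pUC-type origin and selected with ampicillin via β-lactamase. The backbone also carries an f1 origin, an SV40 origin and poly(A) signal, and remnants of a lac/T7/T3 cloning region.

The viral portion is laid out as a self-inactivating transfer vector. An RSV promoter drives a truncated HIV-1 5' LTR, which makes genomic RNA production independent of Tat. This is followed by the Ψ packaging signal with a gag fragment, the Rev response element for nuclear export of the unspliced genome, and a cPPT/CTS that aids nuclear import. The ΔU3 3' LTR inactivates LTR promoter activity after integration.

Two expression units sit between the LTRs. A human U6 RNA polymerase III promoter transcribes the 20-nucleotide targeting spacer fused to the Cas9 gRNA scaffold. An EF-1α core promoter with its intron A then drives puromycin N-acetyltransferase, stabilised by a WPRE, so that transduced mammalian cells can be selected with puromycin.

The plasmid does not encode Cas9, so it must be paired with a separate Cas9 vector or used in cells that already express the nuclease. The depositor associates it with an arrayed and pooled human kinome gRNA collection from work on optimised sgRNA design. Its typical use is knockout of C17orf75 in human cells by lentiviral delivery.
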