Features (pLannotate 1.2.2; 29 found; start..end, strand, type, name):
     14..80      +  CDS            small t antigen (fragment): SV40 (simian virus 40) small t antigen
    106..317     +  promoter       EF-1α core promoter: core promoter for human elongation factor EF-1α
    318..1256    +  intron         EF-1α intron A: intron upstream of the start codon of human EF-1α
   1278..1877    +  CDS            PuroR (fragment): puromycin N-acetyltransferase; pac from Streptomyces; confers resistance to puromycin
   1893..2481    +  misc_feature   WPRE: woodchuck hepatitis virus posttranscriptional regulatory element
   2532..2551    +  misc_feature   cPPT/CTS (fragment): central polypurine tract and central termination sequence of HIV-1
   2553..2786    +  LTR            3' LTR (ΔU3): self-inactivating 3' long terminal repeat (LTR) from HIV-1
   2864..2985    +  polyA_signal   SV40 poly(A) signal: SV40 polyadenylation signal
   3025..3160    +  rep_origin     SV40 ori: SV40 origin of replication
   3181..3199    -  promoter       T7 promoter: promoter for bacteriophage T7 RNA polymerase
   3207..3362    +  CDS            lacZα (fragment): LacZα fragment of β-galactosidase; lacZ fragment
   3367..3795    +  rep_origin     f1 ori (sequence partly withheld): f1 bacteriophage origin of replication; arrow indicates direction of (+) strand synthesis
   3848..3952    +  promoter       AmpR promoter: bla
   3953..4813    +  CDS            AmpR: β-lactamase; bla; confers resistance to ampicillin, carbenicillin, and related antibiotics
   4984..5572    +  rep_origin     ori: high-copy-number ColE1/pMB1/pBR322/pUC origin of replication
   5755..5847    +  CDS            lacI (fragment): lac repressor; lacI; The lac repressor binds to the lac operator to inhibit transcription in E. coli. This inhibition can be relieved by adding lactose or isopropyl-β-D-thiogalactopyranoside (IPTG).
   5860..5881    +  protein_bind   CAP binding site: CAP binding activates transcription in the presence of cAMP. E. coli catabolite activator protein
   5896..5926    +  promoter       lac promoter: promoter for the E. coli lac operon
   5934..5950    +  protein_bind   lac operator: The lac repressor binds to the lac operator to inhibit transcription in E. coli. This inhibition can be relieved by adding lactose or isopropyl-β-D-thiogalactopyranoside (IPTG). lac repressor encoded by lacI
   5995..6013    +  promoter       T3 promoter: promoter for bacteriophage T3 RNA polymerase
   6041..6267    +  promoter       RSV promoter: Rous sarcoma virus enhancer/promoter
   6268..6448    +  LTR            5' LTR (truncated): truncated 5' long terminal repeat (LTR) from HIV-1
   6495..6620    +  misc_feature   HIV-1 Ψ: packaging signal of human immunodeficiency virus type 1
   6604..6967    +  CDS            HIV-1 gag (fragment): gag protein from human immunodeficiency virus 1; gag
   7113..7346    +  misc_feature   RRE: The Rev response element (RRE) of HIV-1 allows for Rev-dependent mRNA export from the nucleus to the cytoplasm.
   7723..7749    +  CDS            Rev (fragment): human immunodeficiency virus 1 (HIV-1) Rev protein; rev; enhances nuclear export of unspliced and incompletely spliced viral mRNAs
   7753..7993    +  promoter       U6 promoter: RNA polymerase III promoter for human U6 snRNA
   8023..8098    +  misc_RNA       gRNA scaffold: guide RNA scaffold for the Streptococcus pyogenes CRISPR/Cas9 system
   8154..8271    +  misc_feature   cPPT/CTS: central polypurine tract and central termination sequence of HIV-1
>Addgene plasmid #78077 | C17orf75 gRNA (BRDN0001145175) | addgene full sequence | sequence record 188940 | Addgene Assembled Sequence
CCCGGGTGCAAAGATGGATAAAGTTTTAAACAGAGAGGAATCTTTGCAGCTAATGGACCTTCTAGGTCTT
GAAAGGAGTGGGAATTGGCTCCGGTGCCCGTCAGTGGGCAGAGCGCACATCGCCCACAGTCCCCGAGAAG
TTGGGGGGAGGGGTCGGCAATTGATCCGGTGCCTAGAGAAGGTGGCGCGGGGTAAACTGGGAAAGTGATG
TCGTGTACTGGCTCCGCCTTTTTCCCGAGGGTGGGGGAGAACCGTATATAAGTGCAGTAGTCGCCGTGAA
CGTTCTTTTTCGCAACGGGTTTGCCGCCAGAACACAGGTAAGTGCCGTGTGTGGTTCCCGCGGGCCTGGC
CTCTTTACGGGTTATGGCCCTTGCGTGCCTTGAATTACTTCCACCTGGCTGCAGTACGTGATTCTTGATC
CCGAGCTTCGGGTTGGAAGTGGGTGGGAGAGTTCGAGGCCTTGCGCTTAAGGAGCCCCTTCGCCTCGTGC
TTGAGTTGAGGCCTGGCCTGGGCGCTGGGGCCGCCGCGTGCGAATCTGGTGGCACCTTCGCGCCTGTCTC
GCTGCTTTCGATAAGTCTCTAGCCATTTAAAATTTTTGATGACCTGCTGCGACGCTTTTTTTCTGGCAAG
ATAGTCTTGTAAATGCGGGCCAAGATCTGCACACTGGTATTTCGGTTTTTGGGGCCGCGGGCGGCGACGG
GGCCCGTGCGTCCCAGCGCACATGTTCGGCGAGGCGGGGCCTGCGAGCGCGGCCACCGAGAATCGGACGG
GGGTAGTCTCAAGCTGGCCGGCCTGCTCTGGTGCCTGGCCTCGCGCCGCCGTGTATCGCCCCGCCCTGGG
CGGCAAGGCTGGCCCGGTCGGCACCAGTTGCGTGAGCGGAAAGATGGCCGCTTCCCGGCCCTGCTGCAGG
GAGCTCAAAATGGAGGACGCGGCGCTCGGGAGAGCGGGCGGGTGAGTCACCCACACAAAGGAAAAGGGCC
TTTCCGTCCTCAGCCGTCGCTTCATGTGACTCCACGGAGTACCGGGCGCCGTCCAGGCACCTCGATTAGT
TCTCGAGCTTTTGGAGTACGTCGTCTTTAGGTTGGGGGGAGGGGTTTTATGCGATGGAGTTTCCCCACAC
TGAGTGGGTGGAGACTGAAGTTAGGCCAGCTTGGCACTTGATGTAATTCTCCTTGGAATTTGCCCTTTTT
GAGTTTGGATCTTGGTTCATTCTCAAGCCTCAGACAGTGGTTCAAAGTTTTTTTCTTCCATTTCAGGTGT
CGTGACGTACGGCCACCATGACCGAGTACAAGCCCACGGTGCGCCTCGCCACCCGCGACGACGTCCCCAG
GGCCGTACGCACCCTCGCCGCCGCGTTCGCCGACTACCCCGCCACGCGCCACACCGTCGATCCGGACCGC
CACATCGAGCGGGTCACCGAGCTGCAAGAACTCTTCCTCACGCGCGTCGGGCTCGACATCGGCAAGGTGT
GGGTCGCGGACGACGGCGCCGCCGTGGCGGTCTGGACCACGCCGGAGAGCGTCGAAGCGGGGGCGGTGTT
CGCCGAGATCGGCCCGCGCATGGCCGAGTTGAGCGGTTCCCGGCTGGCCGCGCAGCAACAGATGGAAGGC
CTCCTGGCGCCGCACCGGCCCAAGGAGCCCGCGTGGTTCCTGGCCACCGTCGGAGTCTCGCCCGACCACC
AGGGCAAGGGTCTGGGCAGCGCCGTCGTGCTCCCCGGAGTGGAGGCGGCCGAGCGCGCCGGGGTGCCCGC
CTTCCTGGAGACCTCCGCGCCCCGCAACCTCCCCTTCTACGAGCGGCTCGGCTTCACCGTCACCGCCGAC
GTCGAGGTGCCCGAAGGACCGCGCACCTGGTGCATGACCCGCAAGCCCGGTGCCTGAACGCGTTAAGTCG
ACAATCAACCTCTGGATTACAAAATTTGTGAAAGATTGACTGGTATTCTTAACTATGTTGCTCCTTTTAC
GCTATGTGGATACGCTGCTTTAATGCCTTTGTATCATGCTATTGCTTCCCGTATGGCTTTCATTTTCTCC
TCCTTGTATAAATCCTGGTTGCTGTCTCTTTATGAGGAGTTGTGGCCCGTTGTCAGGCAACGTGGCGTGG
TGTGCACTGTGTTTGCTGACGCAACCCCCACTGGTTGGGGCATTGCCACCACCTGTCAGCTCCTTTCCGG
GACTTTCGCTTTCCCCCTCCCTATTGCCACGGCGGAACTCATCGCCGCCTGCCTTGCCCGCTGCTGGACA
GGGGCTCGGCTGTTGGGCACTGACAATTCCGTGGTGTTGTCGGGGAAATCATCGTCCTTTCCTTGGCTGC
TCGCCTGTGTTGCCACCTGGATTCTGCGCGGGACGTCCTTCTGCTACGTCCCTTCGGCCCTCAATCCAGC
GGACCTTCCTTCCCGCGGCCTGCTGCCGGCTCTGCGGCCTCTTCCGCGTCTTCGCCTTCGCCCTCAGACG
AGTCGGATCTCCCTTTGGGCCGCCTCCCCGCGTCGACTTTAAGACCAATGACTTACAAGGCAGCTGTAGA
TCTTAGCCACTTTTTAAAAGAAAAGGGGGGACTGGAAGGGCTAATTCACTCCCAACGAAGACAAGATCTG
CTTTTTGCTTGTACTGGGTCTCTCTGGTTAGACCAGATCTGAGCCTGGGAGCTCTCTGGCTAACTAGGGA
ACCCACTGCTTAAGCCTCAATAAAGCTTGCCTTGAGTGCTTCAAGTAGTGTGTGCCCGTCTGTTGTGTGA
CTCTGGTAACTAGAGATCCCTCAGACCCTTTTAGTCAGTGTGGAAAATCTCTAGCAGTACGTATAGTAGT
TCATGTCATCTTATTATTCAGTATTTATAACTTGCAAAGAAATGAATATCAGAGAGTGAGAGGAACTTGT
TTATTGCAGCTTATAATGGTTACAAATAAAGCAATAGCATCACAAATTTCACAAATAAAGCATTTTTTTC
ACTGCATTCTAGTTGTGGTTTGTCCAAACTCATCAATGTATCTTATCATGTCTGGCTCTAGCTATCCCGC
CCCTAACTCCGCCCATCCCGCCCCTAACTCCGCCCAGTTCCGCCCATTCTCCGCCCCATGGCTGACTAAT
TTTTTTTATTTATGCAGAGGCCGAGGCCGCCTCGGCCTCTGAGCTATTCCAGAAGTAGTGAGGAGGCTTT
TTTGGAGGCCTAGGGACGTACCCAATTCGCCCTATAGTGAGTCGTATTACGCGCGCTCACTGGCCGTCGT
TTTACAACGTCGTGACTGGGAAAACCCTGGCGTTACCCAACTTAATCGCCTTGCAGCACATCCCCCTTTC
GCCAGCTGGCGTAATAGCGAAGAGGCCCGCACCGATCGCCCTTCCCAACAGTTGCGCAGCCTGAATGGCG
AATGGG
[124 nt withheld, positions 3367-3490]
C
[91 nt withheld, positions 3492-3582]
A
[49 nt withheld, positions 3584-3632]
CCTTTGACGTTGGAGTCCACGTTCTTT
[37 nt withheld, positions 3660-3696]
ACCCTATCTCGGTCTATTCTTTTGATTTATAAGGGATTTTGCCGATTTCGGCCTATTGGTTAAAAAATGA
GCTGATTTAACAAAAATTTAACGCGAATTTTAACAAAATATTAACGCTTACAATTTAGGTGGCACTTTTC
GGGGAAATGTGCGCGGAACCCCTATTTGTTTATTTTTCTAAATACATTCAAATATGTATCCGCTCATGAG
ACAATAACCCTGATAAATGCTTCAATAATATTGAAAAAGGAAGAGTATGAGTATTCAACATTTCCGTGTC
GCCCTTATTCCCTTTTTTGCGGCATTTTGCCTTCCTGTTTTTGCTCACCCAGAAACGCTGGTGAAAGTAA
AAGATGCTGAAGATCAGTTGGGTGCACGAGTGGGTTACATCGAACTGGATCTCAACAGCGGTAAGATCCT
TGAGAGTTTTCGCCCCGAAGAACGTTTTCCAATGATGAGCACTTTTAAAGTTCTGCTATGTGGCGCGGTA
TTATCCCGTATTGACGCCGGGCAAGAGCAACTCGGTCGCCGCATACACTATTCTCAGAATGACTTGGTTG
AGTACTCACCAGTCACAGAAAAGCATCTTACGGATGGCATGACAGTAAGAGAATTATGCAGTGCTGCCAT
AACCATGAGTGATAACACTGCGGCCAACTTACTTCTGACAACGATCGGAGGACCGAAGGAGCTAACCGCT
TTTTTGCACAACATGGGGGATCATGTAACTCGCCTTGATCGTTGGGAACCGGAGCTGAATGAAGCCATAC
CAAACGACGAGCGTGACACCACGATGCCTGTAGCAATGGCAACAACGTTGCGCAAACTATTAACTGGCGA
ACTACTTACTCTAGCTTCCCGGCAACAATTAATAGACTGGATGGAGGCGGATAAAGTTGCAGGACCACTT
CTGCGCTCGGCCCTTCCGGCTGGCTGGTTTATTGCTGATAAATCTGGAGCCGGTGAGCGTGGGTCTCGCG
GTATCATTGCAGCACTGGGGCCAGATGGTAAGCCCTCCCGTATCGTAGTTATCTACACGACGGGGAGTCA
GGCAACTATGGATGAACGAAATAGACAGATCGCTGAGATAGGTGCCTCACTGATTAAGCATTGGTAACTG
TCAGACCAAGTTTACTCATATATACTTTAGATTGATTTAAAACTTCATTTTTAATTTAAAAGGATCTAGG
TGAAGATCCTTTTTGATAATCTCATGACCAAAATCCCTTAACGTGAGTTTTCGTTCCACTGAGCGTCAGA
CCCCGTAGAAAAGATCAAAGGATCTTCTTGAGATCCTTTTTTTCTGCGCGTAATCTGCTGCTTGCAAACA
AAAAAACCACCGCTACCAGCGGTGGTTTGTTTGCCGGATCAAGAGCTACCAACTCTTTTTCCGAAGGTAA
CTGGCTTCAGCAGAGCGCAGATACCAAATACTGTTCTTCTAGTGTAGCCGTAGTTAGGCCACCACTTCAA
GAACTCTGTAGCACCGCCTACATACCTCGCTCTGCTAATCCTGTTACCAGTGGCTGCTGCCAGTGGCGAT
AAGTCGTGTCTTACCGGGTTGGACTCAAGACGATAGTTACCGGATAAGGCGCAGCGGTCGGGCTGAACGG
GGGGTTCGTGCACACAGCCCAGCTTGGAGCGAACGACCTACACCGAACTGAGATACCTACAGCGTGAGCT
ATGAGAAAGCGCCACGCTTCCCGAAGGGAGAAAGGCGGACAGGTATCCGGTAAGCGGCAGGGTCGGAACA
GGAGAGCGCACGAGGGAGCTTCCAGGGGGAAACGCCTGGTATCTTTATAGTCCTGTCGGGTTTCGCCACC
TCTGACTTGAGCGTCGATTTTTGTGATGCTCGTCAGGGGGGCGGAGCCTATGGAAAAACGCCAGCAACGC
GGCCTTTTTACGGTTCCTGGCCTTTTGCTGGCCTTTTGCTCACATGTTCTTTCCTGCGTTATCCCCTGAT
TCTGTGGATAACCGTATTACCGCCTTTGAGTGAGCTGATACCGCTCGCCGCAGCCGAACGACCGAGCGCA
GCGAGTCAGTGAGCGAGGAAGCGGAAGAGCGCCCAATACGCAAACCGCCTCTCCCCGCGCGTTGGCCGAT
TCATTAATGCAGCTGGCACGACAGGTTTCCCGACTGGAAAGCGGGCAGTGAGCGCAACGCAATTAATGTG
AGTTAGCTCACTCATTAGGCACCCCAGGCTTTACACTTTATGCTTCCGGCTCGTATGTTGTGTGGAATTG
TGAGCGGATAACAATTTCACACAGGAAACAGCTATGACCATGATTACGCCAAGCGCGCAATTAACCCTCA
CTAAAGGGAACAAAAGCTGGAGCTGCAAGCTTAATGTAGTCTTATGCAATACTCTTGTAGTCTTGCAACA
TGGTAACGATGAGTTAGCAACATGCCTTACAAGGAGAGAAAAAGCACCGTGCATGCCGATTGGTGGAAGT
AAGGTGGTACGATCGTGCCTTATTAGGAAGGCAACAGACGGGTCTGACATGGATTGGACGAACCACTGAA
TTGCCGCATTGCAGAGATATTGTATTTAAGTGCCTAGCTCGATACATAAACGGGTCTCTCTGGTTAGACC
AGATCTGAGCCTGGGAGCTCTCTGGCTAACTAGGGAACCCACTGCTTAAGCCTCAATAAAGCTTGCCTTG
AGTGCTTCAAGTAGTGTGTGCCCGTCTGTTGTGTGACTCTGGTAACTAGAGATCCCTCAGACCCTTTTAG
TCAGTGTGGAAAATCTCTAGCAGTGGCGCCCGAACAGGGACTTGAAAGCGAAAGGGAAACCAGAGGAGCT
CTCTCGACGCAGGACTCGGCTTGCTGAAGCGCGCACGGCAAGAGGCGAGGGGCGGCGACTGGTGAGTACG
CCAAAAATTTTGACTAGCGGAGGCTAGAAGGAGAGAGATGGGTGCGAGAGCGTCAGTATTAAGCGGGGGA
GAATTAGATCGCGATGGGAAAAAATTCGGTTAAGGCCAGGGGGAAAGAAAAAATATAAATTAAAACATAT
AGTATGGGCAAGCAGGGAGCTAGAACGATTCGCAGTTAATCCTGGCCTGTTAGAAACATCAGAAGGCTGT
AGACAAATACTGGGACAGCTACAACCATCCCTTCAGACAGGATCAGAAGAACTTAGATCATTATATAATA
CAGTAGCAACCCTCTATTGTGTGCATCAAAGGATAGAGATAAAAGACACCAAGGAAGCTTTAGACAAGAT
AGAGGAAGAGCAAAACAAAAGTAAGACCACCGCACAGCAAGCGGCCGCTGATCTTCAGACCTGGAGGAGG
AGATATGAGGGACAATTGGAGAAGTGAATTATATAAATATAAAGTAGTAAAAATTGAACCATTAGGAGTA
GCACCCACCAAGGCAAAGAGAAGAGTGGTGCAGAGAGAAAAAAGAGCAGTGGGAATAGGAGCTTTGTTCC
TTGGGTTCTTGGGAGCAGCAGGAAGCACTATGGGCGCAGCGTCAATGACGCTGACGGTACAGGCCAGACA
ATTATTGTCTGGTATAGTGCAGCAGCAGAACAATTTGCTGAGGGCTATTGAGGCGCAACAGCATCTGTTG
CAACTCACAGTCTGGGGCATCAAGCAGCTCCAGGCAAGAATCCTGGCTGTGGAAAGATACCTAAAGGATC
AACAGCTCCTGGGGATTTGGGGTTGCTCTGGAAAACTCATTTGCACCACTGCTGTGCCTTGGAATGCTAG
TTGGAGTAATAAATCTCTGGAACAGATTTGGAATCACACGACCTGGATGGAGTGGGACAGAGAAATTAAC
AATTACACAAGCTTAATACACTCCTTAATTGAAGAATCGCAAAACCAGCAAGAAAAGAATGAACAAGAAT
TATTGGAATTAGATAAATGGGCAAGTTTGTGGAATTGGTTTAACATAACAAATTGGCTGTGGTATATAAA
ATTATTCATAATGATAGTAGGAGGCTTGGTAGGTTTAAGAATAGTTTTTGCTGTACTTTCTATAGTGAAT
AGAGTTAGGCAGGGATATTCACCATTATCGTTTCAGACCCACCTCCCAACCCCGAGGGGACCCAGAGAGG
GCCTATTTCCCATGATTCCTTCATATTTGCATATACGATACAAGGCTGTTAGAGAGATAATTAGAATTAA
TTTGACTGTAAACACAAAGATATTAGTACAAAATACGTGACGTAGAAAGTAATAATTTCTTGGGTAGTTT
GCAGTTTTAAAATTATGTTTTAAAATGGACTATCATATGCTTACCGTAACTTGAAAGTATTTCGATTTCT
TGGCTTTATATATCTTGTGGAAAGGACGAAACACCGTGTTGTATGCCCAATCCAAAGTTTTAGAGCTAGA
AATAGCAAGTTAAAATAAGGCTAGTCCGTTATCAACTTGAAAAAGTGGCACCGAGTCGGTGCTTTTTTAA
GCTTGGCGTAACTAGATCTTGAGACAAATGGCAGTATTCATCCACAATTTTAAAAGAAAAGGGGGGATTG
GGGGGTACAGTGCAGGGGAAAGAATAGTAGACATAATAGCAACAGACATACAAACTAAAGAATTACAAAA
ACAAATTACAAAAATTCAAAATTTTCGGGTTTATTACAGGGACAGCAGAGATCCACTTTGGCGCCGGCTC
GAGGGGG
