>Addgene plasmid #78077 | C17orf75 gRNA (BRDN0001145175) | depositor partial sequence | sequence record 145536 | Target Sequence
TGTTGTATGCCCAATCCAAA
