>Addgene plasmid #78077 | C17orf75 gRNA (BRDN0001145175) | addgene partial sequence | sequence record 188939 | hU6-F
ACGCTAGAAAGTAATAATTTCTTGGGTAGTTTGCAGCTTTTAAAATTATGTTTTAAAATGGACTATCATA
TGCTTACCGTAACTTGAAAGTATTTCGATTTCTTGGCTTTATATATCTTGTGGAAAGGACGAAACACCGT
GTTGTATGCCCAATCCAAAGTTTTAGAGCTAGAAATAGCAAGTTAAAATAAGGCTAGTCCGTTATCAACT
TGAAAAAGTGGCACCGAGTCGGTGCTTTTTTAAGCTTGGCGTAACTAGATCTTGAGACAAATGGCAGTAT
TCATCCACAATTTTAAAAGAAAAGGGGGGATTGGGGGGTACAGTGCAGGGGAAAGAATAGTAGACATAAT
AGCAACAGACATACAAACTAAAGAATTACAAAAACAAATTACAAAAATTCAAAATTTTCGGGTTTATTAC
AGGGACAGCAGAGATCCACTTTGGCGCCGGCTCGAGGGGGCCCGGGTGCAAAGATGGATAAAGTTTTAAA
CAGAGAGGAATCTTTGCAGCTAATGGACCTTCTAGGTCTTGAAAGGAGTGGGAATTGGCTCCGGTGCCCG
TCAGTGGGCA
